>Addgene plasmid #36222 | pCY 3050-06 | depositor full sequence | sequence record 47091 | pCY 3050-06 sequence 4580 bps
GAACGCGGCCGCCAGCTGAAGCTTCGTACGCTGCAGGTCGACGGATCCCCGGGCTTAAGATCGGTGACGG
TGCTGGTTTAATTAACAGTAAAGGAGAAGAACTTTTCACTGGAGTTGTCCCAATTCTTGTTGAATTAGAT
GGTGATGTTAATGGGCACAAATTTTCTGTCAGTGGAGAGGGTGAAGGTGATGCAACATACGGAAAACTTA
CCCTTAAATTGATTTGCACTACTGGAAAACTACCTGTTCCATGGCCAACACTTGTCACTACTTTGGGTTA
TGGTCTAATGTGCTTTGCTAGATACCCAGATCATATGAAACGGCATGACTTTTTCAAGAGTGCCATGCCC
GAAGGTTATGTACAGGAAAGAACTATATTTTTCAAAGATGACGGGAACTACAAGACACGTGCTGAAGTCA
AGTTTGAAGGTGATACCCTTGTTAATAGAATCGAGTTAAAAGGTATTGATTTTAAAGAAGATGGAAACAT
TCTTGGACACAAATTGGAATACAACTATAACTCACACAATGTATACATCACTGCAGACAAACAAAAGAAT
GGAATCAAAGCTAACTTCAAAATTAGACACAACATTGAAGATGGAGGTGTTCAACTAGCAGACCATTATC
AACAAAATACTCCAATTGGCGATGGCCCTGTCCTTTTACCAGACAACCATTACCTGTCCTATCAATCTGC
CCTTTCGAAAGATCCCAACGAAAAGAGAGACCACATGGTCCTTCTTGAGTTTGTAACAGCTGCTGGGATT
ACACATGGCATGGATGAACTATACAAATAGGGCGCGCCACTTCTAAATAAGCGAATTTCTTATGATTTAT
GATTTTTATTATTAAATAAGTTATAAAAAAAATAAGTGTATACAAATTTTAAAGTGACTCTTAGGTTTTA
AAACGAAAATTCTTATTCTTGAGTAACTCTTTCCTGTAGGTCAGGTTGCTTTCTCAGGTATAGTATGAGG
TCGCTCTTATTGACCACACCTCTACCGGCAGATCCGCTAGGGATAACAGGGTAATATAGATCTAAGCTTT
TCAATTCATCTTTTTTTTTTTTGTTCTTTTTTTTGATTCCGGTTTCTTTGAAATTTTTTTGATTCGGTAA
TCTCCGAGCAGAAGGAAGAACGAAGGAAGGAGCACAGACTTAGATTGGTATATATACGCATATGTGGTGT
TGAAGAAACATGAAATTGCCCAGTATTCTTAACCCAACTGCACAGAACAAAAACCTGCAGGAAACGAAGA
TAAATCATGTCGAAAGCTACATATAAGGAACGTGCTGCTACTCATCCTAGTCCTGTTGCTGCCAAGCTAT
TTAATATCATGCACGAAAAGCAAACAAACTTGTGTGCTTCATTGGATGTTCGTACCACCAAGGAATTACT
GGAGTTAGTTGAAGCATTAGGTCCCAAAATTTGTTTACTAAAAACACATGTGGATATCTTGACTGATTTT
TCCATGGAGGGCACAGTTAAGCCGCTAAAGGCATTATCCGCCAAGTACAATTTTTTACTCTTCGAAGACA
GAAAATTTGCTGACATTGGTAATACAGTCAAATTGCAGTACTCTGCGGGTGTATACAGAATAGCAGAATG
GGCAGACATTACGAATGCACACGGTGTGGTGGGCCCAGGTATTGTTAGCGGTTTGAAGCAGGCGGCGGAA
GAAGTAACAAAGGAACCTAGAGGCCTTTTGATGTTAGCAGAATTGTCATGCAAGGGCTCCCTAGCTACTG
GAGAATATACTAAGGGTACTGTTGACATTGCGAAGAGCGACAAAGATTTTGTTATCGGCTTTATTGCTCA
AAGAGACATGGGTGGAAGAGATGAAGGTTACGATTGGTTGATTATGACACCCGGTGTGGGTTTAGATGAC
AAGGGAGACGCATTGGGTCAACAGTATAGAACCGTGGATGATGTGGTCTCTACAGGATCTGACATTATTA
TTGTTGGAAGAGGACTATTTGCAAAGGGAAGGGATGCTAAGGTAGAGGGTGAACGTTACAGAAAAGCAGG
CTGGGAAGCATATTTGAGAAGATGCGGCCAGCAAAACTAAAAAACTGTATTATAAGTAAATGCATGTATA
CTAAACTCACAAATTAGAGCTTCAATTTAATTATATCAGTTATTACCCGGGGAGCTCGAATTCATCGATG
ATATCAGATCCACTAGTGGCCTATGCGGCCGCGGATCTGCCGGTCTCCCTATAGTGAGTCGTATTAATTT
CGATAAGCCAGGTTAACCTGCATTAATGAATCGGCCAACGCGCGGGGAGAGGCGGTTTGCGTATTGGGCG
CTCTTCCGCTTCCTCGCTCACTGACTCGCTGCGCTCGGTCGTTCGGCTGCGGCGAGCGGTATCAGCTCAC
TCAAAGGCGGTAATACGGTTATCCACAGAATCAGGGGATAACGCAGGAAAGAACATGTGAGCAAAAGGCC
AGCAAAAGGCCAGGAACCGTAAAAAGGCCGCGTTGCTGGCGTTTTTCCATAGGCTCCGCCCCCCTGACGA
GCATCACAAAAATCGACGCTCAAGTCAGAGGTGGCGAAACCCGACAGGACTATAAAGATACCAGGCGTTT
CCCCCTGGAAGCTCCCTCGTGCGCTCTCCTGTTCCGACCCTGCCGCTTACCGGATACCTGTCCGCCTTTC
TCCCTTCGGGAAGCGTGGCGCTTTCTCAATGCTCACGCTGTAGGTATCTCAGTTCGGTGTAGGTCGTTCG
CTCCAAGCTGGGCTGTGTGCACGAACCCCCCGTTCAGCCCGACCGCTGCGCCTTATCCGGTAACTATCGT
CTTGAGTCCAACCCGGTAAGACACGACTTATCGCCACTGGCAGCAGCCACTGGTAACAGGATTAGCAGAG
CGAGGTATGTAGGCGGTGCTACAGAGTTCTTGAAGTGGTGGCCTAACTACGGCTACACTAGAAGGACAGT
ATTTGGTATCTGCGCTCTGCTGAAGCCAGTTACCTTCGGAAAAAGAGTTGGTAGCTCTTGATCCGGCAAA
CAAACCACCGCTGGTAGCGGTGGTTTTTTTGTTTGCAAGCAGCAGATTACGCGCAGAAAAAAAGGATCTC
AAGAAGATCCTTTGATCTTTTCTACGGGGTCTGACGCTCAGTGGAACGAAAACTCACGTTAAGGGATTTT
GGTCATGAGATTATCAAAAAGGATCTTCACCTAGATCCTTTTAAATTAAAAATGAAGTTTTAAATCAATC
TAAAGTATATATGAGTAAACTTGGTCTGACAGTTACCAATGCTTAATCAGTGAGGCACCTATCTCAGCGA
TCTGTCTATTTCGTTCATCCATAGTTGCCTGACTCCCCGTCGTGTAGATAACTACGATACGGGAGGGCTT
ACCATCTGGCCCCAGTGCTGCAATGATACCGCGAGACCCACGCTCACCGGCTCCAGATTTATCAGCAATA
AACCAGCCAGCCGGAAGGGCCGAGCGCAGAAGTGGTCCTGCAACTTTATCCGCCTCCATCCAGTCTATTA
ATTGTTGCCGGGAAGCTAGAGTAAGTAGTTCGCCAGTTAATAGTTTGCGCAACGTTGTTGCCATTGCTAC
AGGCATCGTGGTGTCACGCTCGTCGTTTGGTATGGCTTCATTCAGCTCCGGTTCCCAACGATCAAGGCGA
GTTACATGATCCCCCATGTTGTGCAAAAAAGCGGTTAGCTCCTTCGGTCCTCCGATCGTTGTCAGAAGTA
AGTTGGCCGCAGTGTTATCACTCATGGTTATGGCAGCACTGCATAATTCTCTTACTGTCATGCCATCCGT
AAGATGCTTTTCTGTGACTGGTGAGTACTCAACCAAGTCATTCTGAGAATAGTGTATGCGGCGACCGAGT
TGCTCTTGCCCGGCGTCAATACGGGATAATACCGCGCCACATAGCAGAACTTTAAAAGTGCTCATCATTG
GAAAACGTTCTTCGGGGCGAAAACTCTCAAGGATCTTACCGCTGTTGAGATCCAGTTCGATGTAACCCAC
TCGTGCACCCAACTGATCTTCAGCATCTTTTACTTTCACCAGCGTTTCTGGGTGAGCAAAAACAGGAAGG
CAAAATGCCGCAAAAAAGGGAATAAGGGCGACACGGAAATGTTGAATACTCATACTCTTCCTTTTTCAAT
ATTATTGAAGCATTTATCAGGGTTATTGTCTCATGAGCGGATACATATTTGAATGTATTTAGAAAAATAA
ACAAATAGGGGTTCCGCGCACATTTCCCCGAAAAGTGCCACCTGACGTCTAAGAAACCATTATTATCATG
ACATTAACCTATAAAAATAGGCGTATCACGAGGCCCTTTCGTCTCGCGCGTTTCGGTGATGACGGTGAAA
ACCTCTGACACATGCAGCTCCCGGAGACGGTCACAGCTTGTCTGTAAGCGGATGCCGGGAGCAGACAAGC
CCGTCAGGGCGCGTCAGCGGGTGTTGGCGGGTGTCGGGGCTGGCTTAACTATGCGGCATCAGAGCAGATT
GTACTGAGAGTGCACCATATGGACATATTGTCGTTAGAACGCGGCTACAATTAATACATAACCTTATGTA
TCATACACATACGATTTAGGTGACACTATA
Features (pLannotate 1.2.2; 12 found; start..end, strand, type, name):
     87..797     +  CDS            mVenus-Q69M: mVenus-Q69M is a basic (constitutively fluorescent) yellow fluorescent protein published in 2010, derived from Aequorea victoria. It is reported to be a very rapidly-maturing monomer.
    821..1008    +  terminator     ADH1 terminator: S. cerevisiae ADH1; transcription terminator for the S. cerevisiae alcohol dehydrogenase 1 (ADH1) gene
   1050..1266    +  promoter       URA3 promoter: S. cerevisiae URA3
   1267..2070    +  CDS            URA3: orotidine-5'-phosphate decarboxylase, required for uracil biosynthesis; S. cerevisiae URA3; yeast auxotrophic marker, counterselectable with 5-fluoroorotic acid (5-FOA)
   2218..2236    -  promoter       T7 promoter: promoter for bacteriophage T7 RNA polymerase
   2258..2311    -  CDS            lacI (fragment): lac repressor; lacI; The lac repressor binds to the lac operator to inhibit transcription in E. coli. This inhibition can be relieved by adding lactose or isopropyl-β-D-thiogalactopyranoside (IPTG).
   2494..3082    -  rep_origin     ori: high-copy-number ColE1/pMB1/pBR322/pUC origin of replication
   3253..4113    -  CDS            AmpR: β-lactamase; bla; confers resistance to ampicillin, carbenicillin, and related antibiotics
   4114..4218    -  promoter       AmpR promoter: bla
   4313..4348    +  CDS            rop (fragment): Rop protein, which maintains plasmids at low copy number; rop
   4450..4501    +  misc_feature   bom (fragment): basis of mobility region from pBR322
   4564..2       +  promoter       SP6 promoter (across the origin): promoter for bacteriophage SP6 RNA polymerase
