[The description below was written by a language model from this plasmid's Addgene catalogue record and pLannotate feature annotations shown in this document.]
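Description:
pCY 3050-06 is a yeast tagging cassette plasmid built on the pBS7 backbone. It is not meant to replicate in yeast. It serves as a PCR template for amplifying a fluorescent-protein/marker module that is then integrated into the Saccharomyces cerevisiae genome by homologous recombination. In E. coli it is maintained through a high-copy ColE1/pUC-type origin and selected with ampicillin via the β-lactamase gene and its native promoter. No yeast origin or centromere appears in the feature table, which fits the integrative, template-only role. Short lacI, rop and bom fragments, together with flanking T7 and SP6 promoters, are backbone remnants with no evident part in the cassette's function.

The working module is described in the catalogue as yEpolylinker-Venus-URA3. The annotation shows a Venus-type yellow fluorescent protein coding sequence, which the annotation software matched to mVenus-Q69M. This is followed by the ADH1 transcription terminator and then a complete URA3 expression unit, comprising the URA3 promoter and the orotidine-5'-phosphate decarboxylase coding sequence. URA3 was amplified from pRS316 and inserted between BglII and SacI sites. No promoter lies upstream of Venus. When the cassette is amplified with primers carrying homology to the 3' end of a target gene, the linker and Venus are fused in frame to the C terminus of the endogenous protein and expressed from the native promoter. Integrants are selected by uracil prototrophy, and URA3 can also be counterselected with 5-FOA.

The plasmid belongs to a cassette series designed for live-cell imaging and high-resolution microscopy of yeast proteins. The annotated sequence is 4,580 nt, shorter than the sum of the listed backbone and insert sizes. The depositor notes minor sequence discrepancies that do not affect function.
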