Addgene plasmid #36222: pCY 3050-06
Depositing lab: Anne Robinson. Depositing organization: University of Delaware. Publication: Cassette series designed for live-cell imaging of proteins and high-resolution techniques in yeast. Young CL, Raden DL, Caplan JL, Czymmek KJ, Robinson AS. Yeast. 2012 Mar;29(3-4):119-36. doi: 10.1002/yea.2895. Epub 2012 Apr 4. PubMed 22473760.
Backbone
  Vector backbone: pBS7
  Backbone manufacturer: Yeast Resource Center, University of Washington
  Backbone size w/o insert (bp): 4882
  Vector type: Yeast cassette for PCR and homologous recombination
  Selectable markers: URA3
Growth in bacteria
  Bacterial resistance: Ampicillin, 100 μg/mL
  Growth temperature: 37°C
  Growth strain: DH5alpha
  Growth instructions: DH5alpha used for DNA recovery of plasmid (i.e. DNA preps).
  Copy number: Unknown
Gene/Insert
  Gene/Insert name: URA3
  Insert size (bp): 1220
  Tag / fusion protein: yEpolylinker-Venus-URA3 (C terminal on backbone)
  Cloning method: Restriction Enzyme; 5′ cloning site BglII (unknown if destroyed); 3′ cloning site SacI (unknown if destroyed)
  Sequencing primers: 5′ GGTCTTGTTAGAATTTGTTACTGC
Resource information
  A portion of this plasmid was derived from a plasmid made by: URA3 was amplified from pRS316 (Sikorski, R. S. and Hieter, P. (1989). A system of shuttle vectors and yeast host strains designed for efficient manipulation of DNA in Saccharomyces cerevisiae. Genetics 122, 19-27.)
Terms and licenses: Academic/Nonprofit Terms; Industry Terms
Depositor comments: The minor discrepancies between the Addgene and author's sequence do not affect the plasmid function.
How to cite: pCY 3050-06 was a gift from Anne Robinson (Addgene plasmid # 36222 ; http://n2t.net/addgene:36222 ; RRID:Addgene_36222)
