>Addgene plasmid #36222 | pCY 3050-06 | addgene partial sequence | sequence record 47200 | SP6 5'-ATTTAGGTGACACTATAG-3'
CTGCGGGTCGACGGATCCCGGGCTTAAGATCGGTGACGGTGCTGGTTTAATTAACAGTAAAGGAGAAGAA
CTTTTCACTGGAGTTGTCCCAATTCTTGTTGAATTAGATGGTGATGTTAATGGGCACAAATTTTCTGTCA
GTGGAGAGGGTGAAGGTGATGCAACATACGGAAAACTTACCCTTAAATTGATTTGCACTACTGGAAAACT
ACCTGTTCCATGGCCAACACTTGTCACTACTTTGGGTTATGGTCTAATGTGCTTTGCTAGATACCCAGAT
CATATGAAACGGCATGACTTTTTCAAGAGTGCCATGCCCGAAGGTTATGTACAGGAAAGAACTATATTTT
TCAAAGATGACGGGAACTACAAGACACGTGCTGAAGTCAAGTTTGAAGGTGATACCCTTGTTAATAGAAT
CGAGTTAAAAGGTATTGATTTTAAAGAAGATGGAAACATTCTTGGACACAAATTGGAATACAACTATAAC
TCACACAATGTATACATCACTGCAGACAAACAAAAGAATGGAATCAAAGCTAACTTCAAAATTAGACACA
ACATTGAAGATGGAGGTGTTCAACTAGCAGACCATTATCAACAAAATACTCCAATTGGCGATGGCCCTGT
CCTTTTACCAGACAACCATTACCTGTCCTATCAATCTGCCCTTTCGAAAGATCCCAACGAAAAGAGAGAC
CACATGGTCCTTCTTGAGTTTGTAACAGCTGCTGGGATTACACATGGCATGGATGAACTATACAAATTCG
AACACGACGAATTGTAGGGCGCGCCACTTCTAAATAAGCGAATTT
