>Addgene plasmid #36222 | pCY 3050-06 | addgene partial sequence | sequence record 47232 | pHybLex_rev 5'-GAGTCACTTTAAAATTTGTATACAC-3'
AAATCATAAATCATAAGAAATTCGCTTATTTAGAAGTGGCGCGCCCTACAATTCGTCGTGTTCGAATTTG
TATAGTTCATCCATGCCATGTGTAATCCCAGCAGCTGTTACAAACTCAAGAAGGACCATGTGGTCTCTCT
TTTCGTTGGGATCTTTCGAAAGGGCAGATTGATAGGACAGGTAATGGTTGTCTGGTAAAAGGACAGGGCC
ATCGCCAATTGGAGTATTTTGTTGATAATGGTCTGCTAGTTGAACACCTCCATCTTCAATGTTGTGTCTA
ATTTTGAAGTTAGCTTTGATTCCATTCTTTTGTTTGTCTGCAGTGATGTATACATTGTGTGAGTTATAGT
TGTATTCCAATTTGTGTCCAAGAATGTTTCCATCTTCTTTAAAATCAATACCTTTTAACTCGATTCTATT
AACAAGGGTATCACCTTCAAACTTGACTTCAGCACGTGTCTTGTAGTTCCCGTCATCTTTGAAAAATATA
GTTCTTTCCTGTACATAACCTTCGGGCATGGCACTCTTGAAAAAGTCATGCCGTTTCATATGATCTGGGT
ATCTAGCAAAGCACATTAGACCATAACCCAAAGTAGTGACAAGTGTTGGCCATGGAACAGGTAGTTTTCC
AGTAGTGCAAATCAATTTAAGGGTAAGTTTTCCGTATGTTGCATCACCTTCACCCTCTCCACTGACAGAA
AATTTGTGCCCATTAACATCACCATCTAATTCAACAA
