>Addgene plasmid #36222 | pCY 3050-06 | addgene partial sequence | sequence record 47685 | T7 5'-TAATACGACTCACTATAGGG-3'
ATCTGATATCATCGATGAATTCGAGCTCGGGTATTTTCTCCTTACGCATCTGTGCGGTATTTCACACCGC
ATAGGGTAATAACTGATATAATTAAATTGAAGCTCTAATTTGTGAGTTTAGTATACATGCATTTACTTAT
AATACAGTTTTTTAGTTTTGCTGGCCGCATCTTCTCAAATATGCTTCCCAGCCTGCTTTTCTGTAACGTT
CACCCTCTACCTTAGCATCCCTTCCCTTTGCAAATAGTCCTCTTCCAACAATAATAATGTCAGATCCTGT
AGAGACCACATCATCCACGGTTCTATACTGTTGACCCAATGCGTCTCCCTTGTCATCTAAACCCACACCG
GGTGTCATAATCAACCAATCGTAACCTTCATCTCTTCCACCCATGTCTCTTTGAGCAATAAAGCCGATAA
CAAAATCTTTGTCGCTCTTCGCAATGTCAACAGTACCCTTAGTATATTCTCCAGTAGATAGGGAGCCCTT
GCATGACAATTCTGCTAACATCAAAAGGCCTCTAGGTTCCTTTGTTACTTCTTCTGCCGCCTGCTTCAAA
CCGCTAACAATACCTGGGCCCACCACACCGTGTGCATTCGTAATGTCTGCCCATTCTGCTATTCTGTATA
CACCCGCAGAGTACTGCAATTTGACTGTATTACCAATGTCAGCAAATTTTCTGTCTTCGAAGAGTAAAAA
ATTGTACTTGGCGGATAATGCCTTTAGCGGCTTAACTGTGCCCTCCATGGAAAAATCAGTCAAGATATCC
ACATGTGTTT
